>Addgene plasmid #53905 | PRMT2_pCSdest | addgene partial sequence | sequence record 95373 | EBV-rev 5'-GTGGTTTGTCCAAACTCATC-3'
TACGACTCACTATAGTTCTAGAGGCTCGAGAGGATCACCACTTTGTACAAGAAAGCTGGGTTCTATCTCC
AGATGGGGAAGACTTTTTCTCCAACTTTTTGAGATGTGGGGTCTTGTCTGGAAGTGACAGCCCAGCTCAG
AGCCACAGACATGTGCCTTATCCACACTGGGTTTCTCTGCAACACAACTGAACCCGTGACCACGTCTCCT
GTATGGACAGGGACTGGGTCGTCCATCATGAACAGCGTCTGCTTCCAGTGTGTGGTGGGGTGGAAGGGCC
CGGTGCTGAGCACCTGCGGCGGCTGCCCCTCCTGCAGGCTCTGGAAGTGGACGCTAAACCAGGCCGTGAA
GCCGTGCAGGGTCCCCGCCTTCCTGATGTCGAAGCGCAGCTCGCCCCTCAGGGTCTCTAGATCAGAAATT
TGCACGGTTCTCATGTCCAACTGCAATATAGTGCACGGTTCAGAGAGACAGTCTTCTGGTTTCAAAATGT
GGTTATACTTGGGCTTTGAAAAAAACTCCTTAACTGCTAAAGATTTCAGAGCGCTGAGGTTGAACTCGTA
CGCGTTGTCCCAGAAGAGCACCTTGCTACGATAATCCTTATCAGCACTGCAGGGCACAAGGTGCAACGCA
GCCATGGTGGGCCAAATGACCCCGTCCTCCTTCAGCCAGGCATCCCGGGCATACAGGATGGACTCGATCA
TGAACTCAAACAGCAGGCAGGTCCCCATCCACTCAGACACCAGCACGTCCACCTTCTCGGGCAGCACCAC
ATCCTCCACCTTCTGCTGGTACACGGTGATGATGTCAGCAAAGCCGTTCTGCAAGACCAGCTGCCCCGTG
TGCTGTGCCATCTCACTGGCCTCCACCGCGTACACCGCTCTAGGCCGCGCATAGTGTGCACAG
