>Addgene plasmid #53905 | PRMT2_pCSdest | addgene partial sequence | sequence record 95938 | CMV-F 5'-CGCAAATGGGCGGTAGGCGTG-3'
GCATGCTCGTTTAGGGAACCGCCATTCTGCCTGGGGACGTCGGAGCAAGCTTGATTTAGGTGACACTATA
GAATACAAGCTACTTGTTCTTTTTGCAGGATCCCATCGATTCGAATTCAAGGATCACAAGTTTGTACAAA
AAAGCAGGCACCATGGCAACATCAGGTGACTGTCCCAGAAGTGAATCGCAGGGAGAAGAGCCTGCTGAGT
GCAGTGAGGCGGGTCTCCTGCAGGAGGGAGTACAGCCAGAGGAGTTTGTGGCCATCGCGGACTACGCTGC
CACCGATGAGACCCAGCTCAGTTTTTTGAGAGGAGAAAAAATTCTTATCCTGAGACAAACCACTGCAGAT
TGGTGGTGGGGTGAGCGTGCGGGCTGCTGTGGGTACATTCCGGCAAACCATGTGGGGAAGCACGTGGATG
AGTACGACCCCGAGGACACGTGGCAGGATGAAGAGTACTTCGGCAGCTATGGAACTCTGAAACTCCACTT
GGAGATGTTGGCAGACCAGCCACGAACAACTAAATACCACAGTGTCATCCTGCAGAATAAAGAATCCCTG
ACGGATAAAGTCATCCTGGACGTGGGCTGTGGGACTGGGATCATCAGTCTCTTCTGTGCACACTATGCGC
GGCCTAGAGCGGTGTACGCGGTGGAGGCCAGTGAGATGGCACAGCACACGGGGCAGCTGGTCTTGCAGAA
CGGCTTTGCTGACATCATCACCGTGTACCAGCAGAAGGTGGAGGATGTGGTGCTGCCCGAGAAGGTGGAC
GTGCTGGTGTCTGAGTGGATGGGGACCTGCCTGCTGTTTGAGTTCATGATCGAGTCCATCCTGTATGCCC
GGGATGCCTGGCTGAAGGAGGACGGGGTCA
