[The description below was written by a language model from this plasmid's Addgene catalogue record.]
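Description:
PRMT2_pCSdest is an expression plasmid carrying the human PRMT2 coding sequence (protein arginine methyltransferase 2, also known as HRMT1L1) in the pCSDest backbone, a Gateway destination vector. The insert of about 1.3 kb was introduced by Gateway recombination into the roughly 4.1 kb backbone, and a depositor comment points to a cDNA reference accession as its source. The plasmid is catalogued as a mammalian expression vector, is maintained in E. coli at high copy number, and is selected with ampicillin. No feature table is provided, so elements such as the replication origin, polyadenylation signal and recombination scars are not documented here, and no epitope tags or reporter fusions are recorded.

The record lists two promoters upstream of the insert, CMV and SP6, which give the construct dual utility. The CMV promoter is a strong constitutive viral promoter that drives transcription by RNA polymerase II after the DNA is delivered to vertebrate cells. The SP6 promoter is recognised by the bacteriophage SP6 RNA polymerase and allows the open reading frame to be transcribed in vitro to make synthetic mRNA. That second route fits the associated publication, a survey of how human chromosome 21 genes affect early development in zebrafish. PRMT2_pCSdest appears to be one member of that clone set, intended for testing the developmental consequences of expressing this chromosome 21 gene in embryos. The catalogue fields do not spell out the exact delivery method used for this clone.
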