Addgene plasmid #53905: PRMT2_pCSdest
Depositing lab: Roger Reeves. Depositing organization: Johns Hopkins University and School of Medicine. Publication: Survey of Human Chromosome 21 Gene Expression Effects on Early Development in Danio rerio. Edie S, Zaghloul NA, Leitch CC, Klinedinst DK, Lebron J, Thole JF, McCallion AS, Katsanis N, Reeves RH. G3 (Bethesda). 2018 Jul 2;8(7):2215-2223. doi: 10.1534/g3.118.200144. PubMed 29760202.
Backbone
  Vector backbone: pCSDest
  Backbone manufacturer: Lawson Lab (Addgene Plasmid 22423)
  Backbone size w/o insert (bp): 4095
  Vector type: Mammalian Expression
Growth in bacteria
  Bacterial resistance: Ampicillin, 100 μg/mL
  Growth temperature: 37°C
  Growth strain: Top10
  Copy number: High Copy
Gene/Insert
  Gene/Insert name: PRMT2
  Species: H. sapiens (human)
  Insert size (bp): 1302
  Entrez Gene: PRMT2 (a.k.a. HRMT1L1)
  Promoter: SP6 and CMV
  Cloning method: Gateway Cloning
  Sequencing primers: 5′ CMV-F; 3′ EBV-Rev
Terms and licenses: Academic/Nonprofit Terms; Industry Terms
Depositor comments: BC000727
How to cite: PRMT2_pCSdest was a gift from Roger Reeves (Addgene plasmid # 53905 ; http://n2t.net/addgene:53905 ; RRID:Addgene_53905)
